Addgene plasmid #61826: pHYBAD177
Purpose: TvoVMAC7 intein
Depositing lab: Hideo Iwai. Depositing organization: University of Helsinki, Institute of Biotechnology. Publication: Structure-based engineering and comparison of novel split inteins for protein ligation. Aranko AS, Oeemig JS, Zhou D, Kajander T, Wlodawer A, Iwai H. Mol Biosyst. 2014 May;10(5):1023-34. doi: 10.1039/c4mb00021h. PubMed 24574026.
Backbone
  Vector backbone: pBAD
  Backbone manufacturer: invitrogen
  Backbone size w/o insert (bp): 4597
  Total vector size (bp): 4825
  Vector type: Bacterial Expression
Growth in bacteria
  Bacterial resistance: Ampicillin, 100 μg/mL
  Growth temperature: 37°C
  Growth strain: DH5alpha
  Copy number: Low Copy
Gene/Insert
  Gene/Insert name: TvoVMAC16 intein (alt name: TvoVMAC16 C-intein)
  Species: Thermoplasma volcanium
  Insert size (bp): 228
  Promoter: pBAD
  Tag / fusion protein: GB1-H6 (C terminal on insert)
  Cloning method: Restriction Enzyme; 5′ cloning site NdeI (not destroyed); 3′ cloning site KpnI (not destroyed)
  Sequencing primers: 5′ pBAD Forward; 3′ pBAD Reverse
Terms and licenses: Academic/Nonprofit Terms; Industry Terms: Not Available to Industry
How to cite: pHYBAD177 was a gift from Hideo Iwai (Addgene plasmid # 61826 ; http://n2t.net/addgene:61826 ; RRID:Addgene_61826)
