[The description below was written by a language model from this plasmid's Addgene catalogue record and pLannotate feature annotations shown in this document.]
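Description:
pHYBAD177 is a bacterial expression plasmid built on the Invitrogen pBAD backbone, about 4.8 kb in total, for arabinose-inducible production of a C-terminal split-intein fragment in E. coli. It carries a ColE1/pBR322-type origin with the adjacent bom region. Only fragments of rop and of the tetracycline resistance gene remain, and the catalogue lists the plasmid as low copy. An M13 phage origin is also annotated. Selection is by ampicillin through the β-lactamase gene under its own promoter.

The insert is a 228 bp segment cloned between NdeI and KpnI sites. It encodes a C-intein piece of the VMA intein from Thermoplasma volcanium. The record is internally inconsistent on the exact variant: the purpose field calls it TvoVMAC7, while the insert name reads TvoVMAC16, so the precise split site should be checked against the sequence. Transcription is driven by the araBAD promoter, with the divergently transcribed araC regulator providing repression in the absence of L-arabinose and activation in its presence. A phage T7 gene 10 ribosome binding site lies upstream of the coding region to promote translation. The intein fragment is fused at its C-terminus to GB1, the B1 domain of streptococcal protein G, which serves as a soluble model extein. GB1 is followed by a hexahistidine tag, which the automated annotation picks up as a partial match to a composite His-containing tag. The rrnB T1 and T2 terminators close the transcription unit. The intein segment itself is not annotated in the feature table.

The associated work concerns structure-based engineering and comparison of novel split inteins for protein ligation. The plasmid therefore most likely supplies the C-terminal precursor that is paired with a complementary N-intein fusion in protein trans-splicing assays.
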