Features (pLannotate 1.2.2; 16 found; start..end, strand, type, name):
     27..49      +  RBS            RBS: efficient ribosome binding site from bacteriophage T7 gene 10 (Olins and Rangwala, 1989)
     99..256     +  CDS            GB1 (fragment): B1 domain of Streptococcal protein G effective as a solubilizing fusion partner (Cheng and Patel, 2004)
    259..281     +  CDS            capTEV™ (fragment): composite tag for in vivo biotinylation, TEV protease cleavage, and 6xHis tagging
    372..487     +  ncRNA          5S rRNA: Accession: RF00001 - 5S ribosomal RNA
    491..577     +  terminator     rrnB T1 terminator: Escherichia coli rrnB; transcription terminator T1 from the E. coli rrnB gene
    669..696     +  terminator     rrnB T2 terminator: transcription terminator T2 from the E. coli rrnB gene
    714..805     +  promoter       AmpR promoter: bla
    806..1666    +  CDS            AmpR: β-lactamase; bla; confers resistance to ampicillin, carbenicillin, and related antibiotics
   1708..2088    +  rep_origin     M13 ori (sequence partly withheld): M13 bacteriophage origin of replication; arrow indicates direction of (+) strand synthesis
   2274..2862    +  rep_origin     ori: high-copy-number ColE1/pMB1/pBR322/pUC origin of replication
   3048..3188    -  misc_feature   bom: basis of mobility region from pBR322
   3290..3330    -  CDS            rop (fragment): Rop protein, which maintains plasmids at low copy number; rop
   3329..3516    -  CDS            TcR (fragment): tetracycline efflux protein; tet; confers resistance to tetracycline
   3529..3547    +  promoter       tet promoter (fragment): E. coli promoter for tetracycline efflux protein gene
   3637..4515    -  CDS            araC: L-arabinose regulatory protein; araC
   4542..4826    +  promoter       araBAD promoter: araBAD; promoter of the L-arabinose operon of E. coli; the araC regulatory gene is transcribed in the opposite direction (Guzman et al., 1995)
>Addgene plasmid #61826 | pHYBAD177 | depositor full sequence | sequence record 100918 | Expected plasmid sequence
ACCCGTTTTTTTGGGCTAGAAATAATTTTGTTTAACTTTAAGAAGGAGATATACATATGGGACTTCTCGT
ACTTCACAACACGGTTATAGGTACCCAGTACAAACTTATCCTGAACGGTAAAACCCTGAAAGGTGAAACC
ACCACCGAAGCTGTTGACGCTGCTACCGCGGAAAAAGTTTTCAAACAGTACGCTAACGACAACGGTGTTG
ACGGTGAATGGACCTACGACGACGCTACCAAAACCTACACCGTAACGGAATTCCATCATCATCATCATCA
TTAAGCTTGGCTGTTTTGGCGGATGAGAGAAGATTTTCAGCCTGATACAGATTAAATCAGAACGCAGAAG
CGGTCTGATAAAACAGAATTTGCCTGGCGGCAGTAGCGCGGTGGTCCCACCTGACCCCATGCCGAACTCA
GAAGTGAAACGCCGTAGCGCCGATGGTAGTGTGGGGTCTCCCCATGCGAGAGTAGGGAACTGCCAGGCAT
CAAATAAAACGAAAGGCTCAGTCGAAAGACTGGGCCTTTCGTTTTATCTGTTGTTTGTCGGTGAACGCTC
TCCTGAGTAGGACAAATCCGCCGGGAGCGGATTTGAACGTTGCGAAGCAACGGCCCGGAGGGTGGCGGGC
AGGACGCCCGCCATAAACTGCCAGGCATCAAATTAAGCAGAAGGCCATCCTGACGGATGGCCTTTTTGCG
TTTCTACAAACTCTTTGTTTATTTTTCTAAATACATTCAAATATGTATCCGCTCATGAGACAATAACCCT
GATAAATGCTTCAATAATATTGAAAAAGGAAGAGTATGAGTATTCAACATTTCCGTGTCGCCCTTATTCC
CTTTTTTGCGGCATTTTGCCTTCCTGTTTTTGCTCACCCAGAAACGCTGGTGAAAGTAAAAGATGCTGAA
GATCAGTTGGGTGCACGAGTGGGTTACATCGAACTGGATCTCAACAGCGGTAAGATCCTTGAGAGTTTTC
GCCCCGAAGAACGTTTTCCAATGATGAGCACTTTTAAAGTTCTGCTATGTGGCGCGGTATTATCCCGTGT
TGACGCCGGGCAAGAGCAACTCGGTCGCCGCATACACTATTCTCAGAATGACTTGGTTGAGTACTCACCA
GTCACAGAAAAGCATCTTACGGATGGCATGACAGTAAGAGAATTATGCAGTGCTGCCATAACCATGAGTG
ATAACACTGCGGCCAACTTACTTCTGACAACGATCGGAGGACCGAAGGAGCTAACCGCTTTTTTGCACAA
CATGGGGGATCATGTAACTCGCCTTGATCGTTGGGAACCGGAGCTGAATGAAGCCATACCAAACGACGAG
CGTGACACCACGATGCCTGCAGCAATGGCAACAACGTTGCGCAAACTATTAACTGGCGAACTACTTACTC
TAGCTTCCCGGCAACAATTAATAGACTGGATGGAGGCGGATAAAGTTGCAGGACCACTTCTGCGCTCGGC
CCTTCCGGCTGGCTGGTTTATTGCTGATAAATCTGGAGCCGGTGAGCGTGGGTCTCGCGGTATCATTGCA
GCACTGGGGCCAGATGGTAAGCCCTCCCGTATCGTAGTTATCTACACGACGGGGAGTCAGGCAACTATGG
ATGAACGAAATAGACAGATCGCTGAGATAGGTGCCTCACTGATTAAGCATTGGTAACTGTCAGACCAAGT
TTACTCATATATACTTTAGATTGATT
[125 nt withheld, positions 1707-1831]
C
[141 nt withheld, positions 1833-1973]
CCTTTGACGTTGGAGTCCACGTTCTTT
[37 nt withheld, positions 2001-2037]
ACCCTATCTCGGGCTATTCTTTTGATTTATAAGGGATTTTGCCGATTTCGGCCTATTGGTTAAAAAATGA
GCTGATTTAACAAAAATTTAACGCGAATTTTAACAAAATATTAACGTTTACAATTTAAAAGGATCTAGGT
GAAGATCCTTTTTGATAATCTCATGACCAAAATCCCTTAACGTGAGTTTTCGTTCCACTGAGCGTCAGAC
CCCGTAGAAAAGATCAAAGGATCTTCTTGAGATCCTTTTTTTCTGCGCGTAATCTGCTGCTTGCAAACAA
AAAAACCACCGCTACCAGCGGTGGTTTGTTTGCCGGATCAAGAGCTACCAACTCTTTTTCCGAAGGTAAC
TGGCTTCAGCAGAGCGCAGATACCAAATACTGTCCTTCTAGTGTAGCCGTAGTTAGGCCACCACTTCAAG
AACTCTGTAGCACCGCCTACATACCTCGCTCTGCTAATCCTGTTACCAGTGGCTGCTGCCAGTGGCGATA
AGTCGTGTCTTACCGGGTTGGACTCAAGACGATAGTTACCGGATAAGGCGCAGCGGTCGGGCTGAACGGG
GGGTTCGTGCACACAGCCCAGCTTGGAGCGAACGACCTACACCGAACTGAGATACCTACAGCGTGAGCAT
TGAGAAAGCGCCACGCTTCCCGAAGGGAGAAAGGCGGACAGGTATCCGGTAAGCGGCAGGGTCGGAACAG
GAGAGCGCACGAGGGAGCTTCCAGGGGGAAACGCCTGGTATCTTTATAGTCCTGTCGGGTTTCGCCACCT
CTGACTTGAGCGTCGATTTTTGTGATGCTCGTCAGGGGGGCGGAGCCTATGGAAAAACGCCAGCAACGCG
GCCTTTTTACGGTTCCTGGCCTTTTGCTGGCCTTTTGCTCACATGTTCTTTCCTGCGTTATCCCCTGATT
CTGTGGATAACCGTATTACCGCCTTTGAGTGAGCTGATACCGCTCGCCGCAGCCGAACGACCGAGCGCAG
CGAGTCAGTGAGCGAGGAAGCGGAAGAGCGCCTGATGCGGTATTTTCTCCTTACGCATCTGTGCGGTATT
TCACACCGGATATGGTGCACTCTCAGTACAATCTGCTCTGATGCCGCATAGTTAAGCCAGTATACACTCC
GCTATCGCTACGTGACTGGGTCATGGCTGCGCCCCGACACCCGCCAACACCCGCTGACGCGCCCTGACGG
GCTTGTCTGCTCCCGGCATCCGCTTACAGACAAGCTGTGACCGTCTCCGGGAGCTGCATGTGTCAGAGGT
TTTCACCGTCATCACCGAAACGCGCGAGGCAGCAAGGAGATGGCGCCCAACAGTCCCCCGGCCACGGGGC
CTGCCACCATACCCACGCCGAAACAAGCGCTCATGAGCCCGAAGTGGCGAGCCCGATCTTCCCCATCGGT
GATGTCGGCGATATAGGCGCCAGCAACCGCACCTGTGGCGCCGGTGATGCCGGCCACGATGCGTCCGGCG
TAGAGGATCTAATTCTCATGTTTGACAGCTTATCATCGATGCATAATGTGCCTGTCAAATGGACGAAGCA
GGGATTCTGCAAACCCTATGCTACTCCGTCAAGCCGTCAATTGTCTGATTCGTTACCAATTATGACAACT
TGACGGCTACATCATTCACTTTTTCTTCACAACCGGCACGGAACTCGCTCGGGCTGGCCCCGGTGCATTT
TTTAAATACCCGCGAGAAATAGAGTTGATCGTCAAAACCAACATTGCGACCGACGGTGGCGATAGGCATC
CGGGTGGTGCTCAAAAGCAGCTTCGCCTGGCTGATACGTTGGTCCTCGCGCCAGCTTAAGACGCTAATCC
CTAACTGCTGGCGGAAAAGATGTGACAGACGCGACGGCGACAAGCAAACATGCTGTGCGACGCTGGCGAT
ATCAAAATTGCTGTCTGCCAGGTGATCGCTGATGTACTGACAAGCCTCGCGTACCCGATTATCCATCGGT
GGATGGAGCGACTCGTTAATCGCTTCCATGCGCCGCAGTAACAATTGCTCAAGCAGATTTATCGCCAGCA
GCTCCGAATAGCGCCCTTCCCCTTGCCCGGCGTTAATGATTTGCCCAAACAGGTCGCTGAAATGCGGCTG
GTGCGCTTCATCCGGGCGAAAGAACCCCGTATTGGCAAATATTGACGGCCAGTTAAGCCATTCATGCCAG
TAGGCGCGCGGACGAAAGTAAACCCACTGGTGATACCATTCGCGAGCCTCCGGATGACGACCGTAGTGAT
GAATCTCTCCTGGCGGGAACAGCAAAATATCACCCGGTCGGCAAACAAATTCTCGTCCCTGATTTTTCAC
CACCCCCTGACCGCGAATGGTGAGATTGAGAATATAACCTTTCATTCCCAGCGGTCGGTCGATAAAAAAA
TCGAGATAACCGTTGGCCTCAATCGGCGTTAAACCCGCCACCAGATGGGCATTAAACGAGTATCCCGGCA
GCAGGGGATCATTTTGCGCTTCAGCCATACTTTTCATACTCCCGCCATTCAGAGAAGAAACCAATTGTCC
ATATTGCATCAGACATTGCCGTCACTGCGTCTTTTACTGGCTCTTCTCGCTAACCAAACCGGTAACCCCG
CTTATTAAAAGCATTCTGTAACAAAGCGGGACCAAAGCCATGACAAAAACGCGTAACAAAAGTGTCTATA
ATCACGGCAGAAAAGTCCACATTGATTATTTGCACGGCGTCACACTTTGCTATGCCATAGCATTTTTATC
CATAAGATTAGCGGATCCTACCTGACGCTTTTTATCGCAACTCTCTACTGTTTCTCCAT
