>Addgene plasmid #61826 | pHYBAD177 | addgene partial sequence | sequence record 103773 | pBAD-F 5'-ATGCCATAGCATTTTTATCC-3'
ACGCTTTTTATCGCAACTCTCTACTGTTTCTCCATACCCGTTTTTTTGGGCTAGAAATAATTTTGTTTAA
CTTTAAGAAGGAGATATACATATGGGACTTCTCGTACTTCACAACACGGTTATAGGTACCCAGTACAAAC
TTATCCTGAACGGTAAAACCCTGAAAGGTGAAACCACCACCGAAGCTGTTGACGCTGCTACCGCGGAAAA
AGTTTTCAAACAGTACGCTAACGACAACGGTGTTGACGGTGAATGGACCTACGACGACGCTACCAAAACC
TACACCGTAACGGAATTCCATCATCATCATCATCATTAAGCTTGGCTGTTTTGGCGGATGAGAGAAGATT
TTCAGCCTGATACAGATTAAATCAGAACGCAGAAGCGGTCTGATAAAACAGAATTTGCCTGGCGGCAGTA
GCGCGGTGGTCCCACCTGACCCCATGCCGAACTCAGAAGTGAAACGCCGTAGCGCCGATGGTAGTGTGGG
GTCTCCCCATGCGAGAGTAGGGAACTGCCAGGCATCAAATAAAACGAAAGGCTCAGTCGAAAGACTGGGC
CTTTCGTTTTATCTGTTGTTTGTCGGTGAACGCTCTCCTGAGTAGGACAAATCCGCCGGGAGCGGATTTG
AACGTTGCGAAGCAACGGCCCGGAGGGTGGCGGGCAGGACGCCCGCCATAAACTGCCAGGCATCAAATTA
AGCAGAAGGCCATCCTGACGGATGGCCTTTTTGCGTTTCT
