>Addgene plasmid #61826 | pHYBAD177 | addgene partial sequence | sequence record 103774 | pBAD-R 5'-GATTTAATCTGTATCAGG-3'
GCCAGCTTAATGATGATGATGATGATGGAATTCCGTTACGGTGTAGGTTTTGGTAGCGTCGTCGTAGGTC
CATTCACCGTCAACACCGTTGTCGTTAGCGTACTGTTTGAAAACTTTTTCCGCGGTAGCAGCGTCAACAG
CTTCGGTGGTGGTTTCACCTTTCAGGGTTTTACCGTTCAGGATAAGTTTGTACTGGGTACCTATAACCGT
GTTGTGAAGTACGAGAAGTCCCATATGTATATCTCCTTCTTAAAGTTAAACAAAATTATTTCTAGCCCAA
AAAAACGGGTATGGAGAAACAGTAGAGAGTTGCGATAAAAAGCGTCAGGTAGGATCCGCTAATCTTATGG
ATAAAAATGCTATGGCATAGCAAAGTGTGACGCCGTGCAAATAATCAATGTGGACTTTTCTGCCGTGATT
ATAGACACTTTTGTTACGCGTTTTTGTCATGGCTTTGGTCCCGCTTTGTTACAGAATGCTTTTAATAAGC
GGGGTTACCGGTTTGGTTAGCGAGAAGAGCCAGTAAAAGACGCAGTGACGGCAATGTCTGATGCAATATG
GACAATTGGTTTCTTCTCTGAATGGCGGGAGTATGAAAAGTATGGCTG
